>Addgene plasmid #36337 | pSMP-Ehmt1_3 | depositor partial sequence | sequence record 45487 | hairpin
TGCTGTTGACAGTGAGCGACGATGCCAGCAGTCATGCAAATAGTGAAGCCACAGATGTATTTGCATGACT
GCTGGCATCGCTGCCTACTGCCTCGGA
