>Addgene plasmid #36337 | pSMP-Ehmt1_3 | addgene partial sequence | sequence record 46559 | pSMP-F (5' TACATCGTGACCTGGGAAG 3')
CCCCTAAGCCTCCGCCTCCTCTTCCTCCATCCGCCCCGTCTCTCCCCCTTGAACCTCCTCGTTCGACCCC
GCCTCGATCCTCCCTTTATCCAGCCCTCACTCCTTCTCTAGGCGCCGGAATTAGATCTCTCGACTAGGGA
TAACAGGGTAATTGTTTGAATGAGGCTTCAGTACTTTACAGAATCGTTGCCTGCACATCTTGGAAACACT
TGCTGGGATTACTTCTTCAGGTTAACCCAACAGAAGGCTCGAGAAGGTATATTGCTGTTGACAGGTGAGC
GACGATGCCAGCAGTCATGCAAATAGTGAAGCCACAGATGTATTTGCATGACTGCTGGCATCGCTGCCTA
CTGCCTCGGAATTCAAGGGGCTACTTTAGGAGCAATTATCTTGTTTACTAAAACTGAATACCTTGCTATC
TCTTTGATACATTTTTACAAAGCTGAATTAAAATGGTATAAATTAAATCACTTTTTTCAATTGGAAGACT
AATGCGTTTAAACACGCGGCGACGCGTTCTACCGGGTAGGGGAGGCGCTTTTCCCAAGGCAGTCTGGAGC
ATGCGCTTTAGCAGCCCCGCTGGGCACTTGGCGCTACACAAGTGGCCTCTGGCCTCGCACACATTCCACA
TCCACCGGTAGGCGCCAACCGGCTCCGTTCTTTGGTGGCCCCTTCGCGCCACCTTCTACTCCTCCCCTAG
TCAGGAAGTTCCCCCCCGCCCCGCAGCTCGCGTCGTGCAGGACGTGACAAATGGAAGTAGCACGTCTCAC
TAGTCTCGTGCAGATGGACAGCACCGCTGAGCAATGGAAGCGGGTAGGCCTTTGGGGCAGCGGCCAATAG
CAGCTTTGCT
