[The description below was written by a language model from this plasmid's Addgene catalogue record.]
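Description:
pSMP-Ehmt1_3 is a retroviral RNAi plasmid built on the pSMP backbone (about 6.7 kb without insert) and designed to knock down human EHMT1, the gene also known as GLP or KMT1D, which encodes a euchromatic histone lysine methyltransferase. It is classed as a mammalian expression, retroviral and RNAi vector. The plasmid is therefore meant to be packaged into retroviral particles that deliver a stably integrating shRNA cassette to target cells. Transduced mammalian cells are selected with puromycin. In bacteria the plasmid is a high-copy construct carrying ampicillin resistance. It is propagated in a recombination-deficient strain, which is typical for vectors whose repeated viral sequences are prone to rearrangement.

The payload is a single short hairpin sequence targeting EHMT1, cloned between XhoI and EcoRI sites that both remain intact, so the hairpin can be excised or replaced. The "_3" suffix suggests it is one of several hairpins against the same gene, although the record does not say so. No feature table is provided, and the record does not state the promoter driving the hairpin, the hairpin's scaffold context, the LTRs, the packaging signal or the promoter for the puromycin marker.

The associated publication concerns chromatin-modifying enzymes as modulators of reprogramming. This indicates that the construct was used for loss-of-function testing of EHMT1 in that setting, and it suits stable EHMT1 depletion in human cells more generally. The depositor comments state that the repository's quality-control sequence differs slightly from the depositor's reference, but the plasmid is expected to be functional.
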