Addgene plasmid #36337: pSMP-Ehmt1_3
Depositing lab: George Daley. Depositing organization: Boston Children's Hospital. Publication: Chromatin-modifying enzymes as modulators of reprogramming. Onder TT, Kara N, Cherry A, Sinha AU, Zhu N, Bernt KM, Cahan P, Marcarci BO, Unternaehrer J, Gupta PB, Lander ES, Armstrong SA, Daley GQ. Nature. 2012 Mar 4;483(7391):598-602. doi: 10.1038/nature10953. PubMed 22388813.
Backbone
  Vector backbone: pSMP
  Backbone manufacturer: Steve Elledge
  Backbone size w/o insert (bp): 6699
  Vector type: Mammalian Expression, Retroviral, RNAi
  Selectable markers: Puromycin
Growth in bacteria
  Bacterial resistance: Ampicillin, 100 μg/mL
  Growth temperature: 30°C
  Growth strain: Stbl3
  Copy number: High Copy
Gene/Insert
  Gene/Insert name: Ehmt1
  gRNA/shRNA sequence: GATGCCAGCAGTCATGCAA
  Species: H. sapiens (human)
  Entrez Gene: EHMT1 (a.k.a. EHMT1-IT1, EUHMTASE1, Eu-HMTase1, FP13812, GLP, GLP1, KLEFS1, KMT1D)
  Cloning method: Restriction Enzyme; 5′ cloning site XhoI (not destroyed); 3′ cloning site EcoRI (not destroyed)
  Sequencing primers: 5′ pSMP-F
Terms and licenses: Academic/Nonprofit Terms; Industry Terms: Not Available to Industry
Depositor comments: Addgene's quality control sequence varies slightly from the depositor's, but this plasmid should be functional.
How to cite: pSMP-Ehmt1_3 was a gift from George Daley (Addgene plasmid # 36337 ; http://n2t.net/addgene:36337 ; RRID:Addgene_36337)
